Addgene plasmid #191396: pHAGE-TO-Sp dCas9-mVenusN
Purpose: SpdCas9 fused to N-terminal part of mVenus
Depositing lab: Albert Jeltsch. Depositing organization: Universitaet Stuttgart. Publication: Modular fluorescence complementation sensors for live cell detection of epigenetic signals at endogenous genomic sites. Lungu C, Pinter S, Broche J, Rathert P, Jeltsch A. Nat Commun. 2017 Sep 21;8(1):649. doi: 10.1038/s41467-017-00457-z. PubMed 28935858.
Backbone
  Vector backbone: pHAGE-TO-Sp dCas9
  Backbone size w/o insert (bp): 10740
  Total vector size (bp): 11430
  Vector type: Mammalian Expression, Lentiviral, CRISPR
Growth in bacteria
  Bacterial resistance: Ampicillin, 100 μg/mL
  Growth temperature: 37°C
  Growth strain: NEB Stable
  Copy number: High Copy
Gene/Insert
  Gene/Insert name: N-terminal part of split mVenus
  Insert size (bp): 689
  Promoter: CMV
  Cloning method: Gibson Cloning
  Sequencing primers: 5′ CGCAAATGGGCGGTAGGCGTG
Resource information
  A portion of this plasmid was derived from a plasmid made by: The dCas9-based anchor module was derived from the pHAGE-TO-dCas9- 3XmCherry plasmid (provided by Dr Thoru Pederson, Addgene plasmid no. 64108)
Terms and licenses: Academic/Nonprofit Terms; Industry Terms: Not Available to Industry
How to cite: pHAGE-TO-Sp dCas9-mVenusN was a gift from Albert Jeltsch (Addgene plasmid # 191396 ; http://n2t.net/addgene:191396 ; RRID:Addgene_191396)
