[The description below was written by a language model from this plasmid's Addgene catalogue record and pLannotate feature annotations shown in this document.]
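Description:
pHAGE-TO-Sp dCas9-mVenusN is an 11.4 kb HIV-1-based lentiviral and mammalian expression plasmid that encodes catalytically inactive Streptococcus pyogenes Cas9 fused at its C-terminus to the N-terminal fragment of split mVenus. It was built by Gibson cloning of the roughly 0.7 kb mVenus fragment into the pHAGE-TO-Sp dCas9 backbone, whose dCas9 module derives from an earlier pHAGE-TO-dCas9-3XmCherry construct. In bacteria it is maintained through a high-copy ColE1/pUC-type origin and selected with ampicillin (β-lactamase). No mammalian selection marker is annotated.

The transfer cassette is bounded by a truncated 5' LTR and a self-inactivating ΔU3 3' LTR. It carries the Ψ packaging signal with a partial gag sequence, the Rev response element for Rev-dependent export of the genomic RNA, and the cPPT/CTS element. Expression is driven by the CMV enhancer and promoter, followed immediately by short tet operator-like matches. These matches fit the "TO" in the name and suggest a tetracycline-repressible CMV promoter, although the record lists the promoter only as CMV. The Cas9 open reading frame runs directly into the mVenus fragment, and a WPRE downstream enhances transcript stability and expression. The automated annotation labels the nuclease as wild-type Cas9, and the inactivating mutations are stated only in the catalogue entry.

According to the associated publication, the construct is the DNA-anchoring half of a bimolecular fluorescence complementation sensor. Guide RNAs direct dCas9-mVenusN to an endogenous genomic locus. Fluorescence is reconstituted when a partner module carrying the complementary mVenus fragment binds nearby, allowing epigenetic signals to be detected in live cells.
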