Features (pLannotate 1.2.2; 27 found; start..end, strand, type, name):
    167..496     +  CDS            nef (fragment): NEF_HV1BR - Experimental evidence at protein level: Swiss-Prot protein existence level 1. Extracellular Nef protein targets CD4(+) T-lymphocytes for apoptosis by interacting with CXCR4 surface receptors (PubMed:14990729). From Human immunodeficiency virus type 1 group M subtype B (isolate BRU/LAI) (HIV-1).
    544..801     +  LTR            5' LTR (truncated): truncated 5' long terminal repeat (LTR) from HIV-1
    848..973     +  misc_feature   HIV-1 Ψ: packaging signal of human immunodeficiency virus type 1
    957..1295    +  CDS            HIV-1 gag (fragment): gag protein from human immunodeficiency virus 1; gag
   1470..1703    +  misc_feature   RRE: The Rev response element (RRE) of HIV-1 allows for Rev-dependent mRNA export from the nucleus to the cytoplasm.
   2080..2180    +  CDS            Rev (fragment): human immunodeficiency virus 1 (HIV-1) Rev protein; rev; enhances nuclear export of unspliced and incompletely spliced viral mRNAs
   2225..2342    +  misc_feature   cPPT/CTS: central polypurine tract and central termination sequence of HIV-1
   2466..2769    +  enhancer       CMV enhancer: human cytomegalovirus immediate early enhancer
   2770..2973    +  promoter       CMV promoter: human cytomegalovirus (CMV) immediate early promoter
   2975..2994    +  promoter       PLtetO-1 promoter (fragment): modified phage lambda PL promoter with tet operator sites (Lutz and Bujard, 1997)
   2996..3015    +  promoter       PLtetO-1 promoter (fragment): modified phage lambda PL promoter with tet operator sites (Lutz and Bujard, 1997)
   3023..3056    +  promoter       TRE3GV promoter (fragment): 3rd-generation Tet-responsive promoter that can be activated by binding of Tet-On® 3G, optimized for retroviral and lentiviral vectors
   3192..7292    +  CDS            Cas9: Cas9 (Csn1) endonuclease from the Streptococcus pyogenes Type II CRISPR/Cas system generates RNA-guided double strand breaks in DNA
   7344..7976    +  CDS            mVenus (fragment): mVenus is a basic (constitutively fluorescent) yellow fluorescent protein published in 2006, derived from Aequorea victoria. It is reported to be a rapidly-maturing monomer with moderate acid sensitivity.
   7987..8575    +  misc_feature   WPRE: woodchuck hepatitis virus posttranscriptional regulatory element
   8583..8648    +  CDS            nef (fragment): NEF_HV1Z2 - Experimental evidence at protein level: Swiss-Prot protein existence level 1. Extracellular Nef protein targets CD4(+) T-lymphocytes for apoptosis by interacting with CXCR4 surface receptors. From Human immunodeficiency virus type 1 group M subtype D (isolate Z2/CDC-Z34) (HIV-1).
   8650..8883    +  LTR            3' LTR (ΔU3): self-inactivating 3' long terminal repeat (LTR) from HIV-1
   9088..9192    +  promoter       AmpR promoter: bla
   9193..10053   +  CDS            AmpR: β-lactamase; bla; confers resistance to ampicillin, carbenicillin, and related antibiotics
  10224..10812   +  rep_origin     ori: high-copy-number ColE1/pMB1/pBR322/pUC origin of replication
  10995..11049   +  CDS            lacI (fragment): lac repressor; lacI; The lac repressor binds to the lac operator to inhibit transcription in E. coli. This inhibition can be relieved by adding lactose or isopropyl-β-D-thiogalactopyranoside (IPTG).
  11055..11148   +  rep_origin     SV40 ori (fragment): SV40 origin of replication
  11173..11210   +  CDS            lacI (fragment): lac repressor; lacI; The lac repressor binds to the lac operator to inhibit transcription in E. coli. This inhibition can be relieved by adding lactose or isopropyl-β-D-thiogalactopyranoside (IPTG).
  11223..11244   +  protein_bind   CAP binding site: CAP binding activates transcription in the presence of cAMP. E. coli catabolite activator protein
  11259..11289   +  promoter       lac promoter: promoter for the E. coli lac operon
  11293..11315   +  protein_bind   lac operator (fragment): The lac repressor binds to the lac operator to inhibit transcription in E. coli. This inhibition can be relieved by adding lactose or isopropyl-β-D-thiogalactopyranoside (IPTG). lac repressor encoded by lacI
  11347..11430   +  polyA_signal   SV40 poly(A) signal (fragment): SV40 polyadenylation signal
>Addgene plasmid #191396 | pHAGE-TO-Sp dCas9-mVenusN | addgene full sequence | sequence record 380224 | Addgene NGS Result
AACTGGATAACTCAAGCTAACCAAAATCATCCCAAACTTCCCACCCCATACCCTATTACCACTGCCAATT
ACCTGTGGTTTCATTTACTCTAAACCTGTGATTCCTCTGAATTATTTTCATTTTAAAGAAATTGTATTTG
TTAAATATGTACTACAAACTTAGTAGTTGGAAGGGCTAATTCACTCCCAAAGAAGACAAGATATCCTTGA
TCTGTGGATCTACCACACACAAGGCTACTTCCCTGATTAGCAGAACTACACACCAGGGCCAGGGGTCAGA
TATCCACTGACCTTTGGATGGTGCTACAAGCTAGTACCAGTTGAGCCAGATAAGGTAGAAGAGGCCAATA
AAGGAGAGAACACCAGCTTGTTACACCCTGTGAGCCTGCATGGGATGGATGACCCGGAGAGAGAAGTGTT
AGAGTGGAGGTTTGACAGCCGCCTAGCATTTCATCACGTGGCCCGAGAGCTGCATCCGGAGTACTTCAAG
AACTGCTGATATCGAGCTTGCTACAAGGGACTTTCCGCTGGGGACTTTCCAGGGAGGCGTGGCCTGGGCG
GGACTGGGGAGTGGCGAGCCCTCAGATCCTGCATATAAGCAGCTGCTTTTTGCCTGTACTGGGTCTCTCT
GGTTAGACCAGATCTGAGCCTGGGAGCTCTCTGGCTAACTAGGGAACCCACTGCTTAAGCCTCAATAAAG
CTTGCCTTGAGTGCTTCAAGTAGTGTGTGCCCGTCTGTTGTGTGACTCTGGTAACTAGAGATCCCTCAGA
CCCTTTTAGTCAGTGTGGAAAATCTCTAGCAGTGGCGCCCGAACAGGGACTTGAAAGCGAAAGGGAAACC
AGAGGAGCTCTCTCGACGCAGGACTCGGCTTGCTGAAGCGCGCACGGCAAGAGGCGAGGGGCGGCGACTG
GTGAGTACGCCAAAAATTTTGACTAGCGGAGGCTAGAAGGAGAGAGATGGGTGCGAGAGCGTCAGTATTA
AGCGGGGGAGAATTAGATCGCGATGGGAAAAAATTCGGTTAAGGCCAGGGGGAAAGAAAAAATATAAATT
AAAACATATAGTATGGGCAAGCAGGGAGCTAGAACGATTCGCAGTTAATCCTGGCCTGTTAGAAACATCA
GAAGGCTGTAGACAAATACTGGGACAGCTACAACCATCCCTTCAGACAGGATCAGAAGAACTTAGATCAT
TATATAATACAGTAGCAACCCTCTATTGTGTGCATCAAAGGATAGAGATAAAAGACACCAAGGAAGCTTT
AGACAAGATAGAGGAAGAGCAAAACAAAAGTAAGACCACCGCACAGCAAGCGGCCGGCCGCTGATCTTCA
GACCTGGAGGAGGAGATATGAGGGACAATTGGAGAAGTGAATTATATAAATATAAAGTAGTAAAAATTGA
ACCATTAGGAGTAGCACCCACCAAGGCAAAGAGAAGAGTGGTGCAGAGAGAAAAAAGAGCAGTGGGAATA
GGAGCTTTGTTCCTTGGGTTCTTGGGAGCAGCAGGAAGCACTATGGGCGCAGCGTCAATGACGCTGACGG
TACAGGCCAGACAATTATTGTCTGGTATAGTGCAGCAGCAGAACAATTTGCTGAGGGCTATTGAGGCGCA
ACAGCATCTGTTGCAACTCACAGTCTGGGGCATCAAGCAGCTCCAGGCAAGAATCCTGGCTGTGGAAAGA
TACCTAAAGGATCAACAGCTCCTGGGGATTTGGGGTTGCTCTGGAAAACTCATTTGCACCACTGCTGTGC
CTTGGAATGCTAGTTGGAGTAATAAATCTCTGGAACAGATTTGGAATCACACGACCTGGATGGAGTGGGA
CAGAGAAATTAACAATTACACAAGCTTAATACACTCCTTAATTGAAGAATCGCAAAACCAGCAAGAAAAG
AATGAACAAGAATTATTGGAATTAGATAAATGGGCAAGTTTGTGGAATTGGTTTAACATAACAAATTGGC
TGTGGTATATAAAATTATTCATAATGATAGTAGGAGGCTTGGTAGGTTTAAGAATAGTTTTTGCTGTACT
TTCTATAGTGAATAGAGTTAGGCAGGGATATTCACCATTATCGTTTCAGACCCACCTCCCAACCCCGAGG
GGACCCGACAGGCCCGAAGGAATAGAAGAAGAAGGTGGAGAGAGAGACAGAGACAGATCCATTCGATTAG
TGAACGGATCTCGACGGTATCGCCGAATTGACAAATGGCAGTATTCATCCACAATTTTAAAAGAAAAGGG
GGGATTGGGGGGTACAGTGCAGGGGAAAGAATAGTAGACATAATAGCAACAGACATACAAACTAAAGAAT
TACAAAAACAAATTACAAAAATTCAAAATTTTCGGGTTTATTACAGGGACAGCAGAGATCCAGTTTGGAC
TAGCGATGCTAGCTGATGCGGGCCCTAGTTATTAATAGTAATCAATTACGGGGTCATTAGTTCATAGCCC
ATATATGGAGTTCCGCGTTACATAACTTACGGTAAATGGCCCGCCTGGCTGACCGCCCAACGACCCCCGC
CCATTGACGTCAATAATGACGTATGTTCCCATAGTAACGCCAATAGGGACTTTCCATTGACGTCAATGGG
TGGAGTATTTACGGTAAACTGCCCACTTGGCAGTACATCAAGTGTATCATATGCCAAGTACGCCCCCTAT
TGACGTCAATGACGGTAAATGGCCCGCCTGGCATTATGCCCAGTACATGACCTTATGGGACTTTCCTACT
TGGCAGTACATCTACGTATTAGTCATCGCTATTACCATGGTGATGCGGTTTTGGCAGTACATCAATGGGC
GTGGATAGCGGTTTGACTCACGGGGATTTCCAAGTCTCCACCCCATTGACGTCAATGGGAGTTTGTTTTG
GCACCAAAATCAACGGGACTTTCCAAAATGTCGTAACAACTCCGCCCCATTGACGCAAATGGGCGGTAGG
CGTGTACGGTGGGAGGTCTATATAAGCAGAGCTCTCCCTATCAGTGATAGAGATCTCCCTATCAGTGATA
GAGATCGTCGACGAGCTCGTTTAGTGAACCGTCAGATCGCCTGGAGACGCCATCCACGCTGTTTTGACCT
CCATAGAAGACACCGGGACCGATCCAGCCTACCGGTTAAGGTGAACGCGTGCAGGCTGGCGCCACCATGG
CCCCTAAAAAGAAACGCAAGGTCGAATTCGGAAGCGGAAGCGACAAGAAGTACTCCATTGGGCTCGCTAT
CGGTACCAACAGCGTCGGCTGGGCCGTCATTACGGACGAGTACAAGGTGCCGAGCAAAAAATTCAAAGTT
CTGGGCAATACCGATCGCCACAGCATAAAGAAGAACCTCATTGGAGCCCTCCTGTTCGACTCCGGGGAGA
CGGCCGAAGCCACGCGGCTCAAAAGAACAGCACGGCGCAGATATACCCGCAGAAAGAATCGGATCTGCTA
CCTGCAGGAGATCTTTAGTAATGAGATGGCTAAGGTGGATGACTCTTTCTTCCATAGGCTGGAGGAGTCC
TTTTTGGTGGAGGAGGATAAAAAGCACGAGCGCCACCCAATCTTTGGCAATATCGTGGACGAGGTGGCGT
ACCATGAAAAGTACCCAACCATATATCATCTGAGGAAGAAGCTGGTAGACAGTACTGATAAGGCTGACTT
GCGGTTGATCTATCTCGCGCTGGCGCACATGATCAAATTTCGGGGACACTTCCTCATCGAGGGGGACCTG
AACCCAGACAACAGCGATGTCGACAAACTCTTTATCCAACTGGTTCAGACTTACAATCAGCTTTTCGAGG
AGAACCCGATCAACGCATCCGGCGTTGACGCCAAAGCAATCCTGAGCGCTAGGCTGTCCAAATCCCGGCG
GCTCGAAAACCTCATCGCACAGCTCCCTGGGGAGAAGAAGAACGGCCTGTTTGGTAATCTTATCGCCCTG
TCACTCGGGCTGACCCCCAACTTTAAATCTAACTTCGACCTGGCCGAAGATGCCAAGCTGCAACTGAGCA
AAGACACCTACGATGATGATCTCGACAATCTGCTGGCCCAGATCGGCGACCAGTACGCAGACCTTTTTTT
GGCGGCAAAGAACCTGTCAGACGCCATTCTGCTGAGTGATATTCTGCGAGTGAACACGGAGATCACCAAA
GCTCCGCTGAGCGCTAGTATGATCAAGCGCTATGATGAGCACCACCAAGACTTGACTTTGCTGAAGGCCC
TTGTCAGACAGCAACTGCCTGAGAAGTACAAGGAAATTTTCTTCGATCAGTCTAAAAATGGCTACGCCGG
ATACATTGACGGCGGAGCAAGCCAGGAGGAATTTTACAAATTTATTAAGCCCATCTTGGAAAAAATGGAC
GGCACCGAGGAGCTGCTGGTAAAGCTGAACAGAGAAGATCTGTTGCGCAAACAGCGCACTTTCGACAATG
GAAGCATCCCCCACCAGATTCACCTGGGCGAACTGCACGCTATCCTCAGGCGGCAAGAGGATTTCTACCC
CTTTTTGAAAGATAACAGGGAAAAGATTGAGAAAATCCTCACATTTCGGATACCCTACTATGTAGGCCCC
CTCGCTCGGGGAAATTCCAGATTCGCGTGGATGACTCGCAAATCAGAAGAGACCATCACTCCCTGGAACT
TCGAGGAAGTCGTGGATAAGGGGGCCTCTGCCCAGTCCTTCATCGAAAGGATGACTAACTTTGATAAAAA
TCTGCCTAACGAAAAGGTGCTTCCTAAACACTCTCTGCTGTACGAGTACTTCACAGTTTATAACGAGCTC
ACCAAGGTCAAATACGTCACAGAAGGGATGAGAAAGCCAGCATTCCTGTCTGGAGAGCAGAAGAAAGCTA
TCGTGGACCTCCTCTTCAAGACGAACCGGAAAGTTACCGTGAAACAGCTCAAAGAAGACTATTTCAAAAA
GATTGAATGTTTCGACTCTGTTGAAATCAGCGGAGTGGAGGATCGCTTCAACGCATCCCTGGGAACGTAT
CACGATCTCCTGAAAATCATTAAAGACAAGGACTTCCTGGACAATGAGGAGAACGAGGACATTCTTGAGG
ACATTGTCCTCACCCTTACGTTGTTTGAAGATAGGGAGATGATTGAAGAACGCTTGAAAACTTACGCTCA
TCTCTTCGACGACAAAGTCATGAAACAGCTCAAGAGACGCCGATATACAGGATGGGGGCGGCTGTCAAGA
AAACTGATCAATGGCATCCGAGACAAGCAGAGTGGAAAGACAATCCTGGATTTTCTTAAGTCCGATGGAT
TTGCCAACCGGAACTTCATGCAGTTGATCCATGATGACTCTCTCACCTTTAAGGAGGACATCCAGAAAGC
ACAAGTTTCTGGCCAGGGGGACAGTCTTCACGAGCACATCGCTAATCTTGCAGGTAGCCCAGCTATCAAA
AAGGGAATACTGCAGACCGTTAAGGTCGTGGATGAACTCGTCAAAGTAATGGGAAGGCATAAGCCCGAGA
ATATCGTTATCGAGATGGCCCGAGAGAACCAAACTACCCAGAAGGGACAGAAGAACAGTAGGGAAAGGAT
GAAGAGGATTGAAGAGGGTATAAAAGAACTGGGGTCCCAAATCCTTAAGGAACACCCAGTTGAAAACACC
CAGCTTCAGAATGAGAAGCTCTACCTGTACTACCTGCAGAACGGCAGGGACATGTACGTGGATCAGGAAC
TGGACATCAACCGGTTGTCCGACTACGACGTGGATGCTATCGTGCCCCAAAGCTTTCTCAAAGATGATTC
TATTGATAATAAAGTGTTGACAAGATCCGATAAAAATAGAGGGAAGAGTGATAACGTCCCCTCAGAAGAA
GTTGTCAAGAAAATGAAAAATTATTGGCGGCAGCTGCTGAACGCCAAACTGATCACACAACGGAAGTTCG
ATAATCTGACTAAGGCTGAACGAGGTGGCCTGTCTGAGTTGGATAAAGCCGGCTTCATCAAAAGGCAGCT
TGTTGAGACACGCCAGATCACCAAGCACGTGGCCCAAATTCTCGATTCACGCATGAACACCAAGTACGAT
GAAAATGACAAACTGATTCGAGAGGTGAAAGTTATTACTCTGAAGTCTAAGCTGGTCTCAGATTTCAGAA
AGGACTTTCAGTTTTATAAGGTGAGAGAGATCAACAATTACCACCATGCGCATGATGCCTACCTGAATGC
AGTGGTAGGCACTGCACTTATCAAAAAATATCCCAAGCTGGAATCTGAATTTGTTTACGGAGACTATAAA
GTGTACGATGTTAGGAAAATGATCGCAAAGTCTGAGCAGGAAATAGGCAAGGCCACCGCTAAGTACTTCT
TTTACAGCAATATTATGAATTTTTTCAAGACCGAGATTACACTGGCCAATGGAGAGATTCGGAAGCGACC
ACTTATCGAAACAAACGGAGAAACAGGAGAAATCGTGTGGGACAAGGGTAGGGATTTCGCGACAGTCCGC
AAGGTCCTGTCCATGCCGCAGGTGAACATCGTTAAAAAGACCGAAGTACAGACCGGAGGCTTCTCCAAGG
AAAGTATCCTCCCGAAAAGGAACAGCGACAAGCTGATCGCACGCAAAAAAGATTGGGACCCCAAGAAATA
CGGCGGATTCGATTCTCCTACAGTCGCTTACAGTGTACTGGTTGTGGCCAAAGTGGAGAAAGGGAAGTCT
AAAAAACTCAAAAGCGTCAAGGAACTGCTGGGCATCACAATCATGGAGCGATCCAGCTTCGAGAAAAACC
CCATCGACTTTCTCGAAGCGAAAGGATATAAAGAGGTCAAAAAAGACCTCATCATTAAGCTGCCCAAGTA
CTCTCTCTTTGAGCTTGAAAACGGCCGGAAACGAATGCTCGCTAGTGCGGGCGAGCTGCAGAAAGGTAAC
GAGCTGGCACTGCCCTCTAAATACGTTAATTTCTTGTATCTGGCCAGCCACTATGAAAAGCTCAAAGGGT
CTCCCGAAGATAATGAGCAGAAGCAGCTGTTCGTGGAACAACACAAACACTACCTTGATGAGATCATCGA
GCAAATAAGCGAGTTCTCCAAAAGAGTGATCCTCGCCGACGCTAACCTCGATAAGGTGCTTTCTGCTTAC
AATAAGCACAGGGATAAGCCCATCAGGGAGCAGGCAGAAAACATTATCCACTTGTTTACTCTGACCAACT
TGGGCGCGCCTGCAGCCTTCAAGTACTTCGACACCACCATAGACAGAAAGCGGTACACCTCTACAAAGGA
GGTCCTGGACGCCACACTGATTCATCAGTCAATTACGGGGCTCTATGAAACAAGAATCGACCTCTCTCAG
CTCGGTGGAGACGGCTCTACTAGTGGCTCTCCCAAGAAGAAGAGGAAGGTAGGATCCGGAAGTATGGTGA
GCAAGGGCGAGGAGCTGTTCACCGGGGTGGTGCCCATCCTGGTCGAGCTGGACGGCGACGTAAACGGCCA
CAAGTTCAGCGTGTCCGGCGAGGGCGAGGGCGATGCCACCTACGGCAAGCTGACCCTGAAGCTCATCTGC
ACCACCGGCAAGCTGCCCGTGCCCTGGCCCACCCTCGTGACCACCCTCGGCTACGGCCTGCAGTGCTTCG
CCCGCTACCCCGACCACATGAAGCAGCACGACTTCTTCAAGTCCGCCATGCCCGAAGGCTACGTCCAGGA
GCGCACCATCTTCTTCAAGGACGACGGCAACTACAAGACCCGCGCCGAGGTGAAGTTCGAGGGCGACACC
CTGGTGAACCGCATCGAGCTGAAGGGCATCGACTTCAAGGAGGACGGCAACATCCTGGGGCACAAGCTGG
AGTACAACTACAACAGCCACAACGTCTATATCACCGCCGACAAGCAGAAGAACGGCATCAAGGCCAACTT
CAAGATCCGCCACAACATCGAGGACGGCGGCGTGCAGCTCGCCGACCACTACCAGCAGAACACCCCCATC
GGCGACGGCCCCGTGCTGCTGCCCGACAACCACTACCTGAGCTACCAGTCCAAGCTGAGCAAAGACTAAT
CTAGATAATCAACCTCTGGATTACAAAATTTGTGAAAGATTGACTGGTATTCTTAACTATGTTGCTCCTT
TTACGCTATGTGGATACGCTGCTTTAATGCCTTTGTATCATGCTATTGCTTCCCGTATGGCTTTCATTTT
CTCCTCCTTGTATAAATCCTGGTTGCTGTCTCTTTATGAGGAGTTGTGGCCCGTTGTCAGGCAACGTGGC
GTGGTGTGCACTGTGTTTGCTGACGCAACCCCCACTGGTTGGGGCATTGCCACCACCTGTCAGCTCCTTT
CCGGGACTTTCGCTTTCCCCCTCCCTATTGCCACGGCGGAACTCATCGCCGCCTGCCTTGCCCGCTGCTG
GACAGGGGCTCGGCTGTTGGGCACTGACAATTCCGTGGTGTTGTCGGGGAAATCATCGTCCTTTCCTTGG
CTGCTCGCCTGTGTTGCCACCTGGATTCTGCGCGGGACGTCCTTCTGCTACGTCCCTTCGGCCCTCAATC
CAGCGGACCTTCCTTCCCGCGGCCTGCTGCCGGCTCTGCGGCCTCTTCCGCGTCTTCGCCTTCGCCCTCA
GACGAGTCGGATCTCCCTTTGGGCCGCCTCCCCGCCTGAGATCCTTTAAGACCAATGACTTACAAGGCAG
CTGTAGATCTTAGCCACTTTTTAAAAGAAAAGGGGGGACTGGAAGGGCTAATTCACTCCCAACGAAGACA
AGATCTGCTTTTTGCTTGTACTGGGTCTCTCTGGTTAGACCAGATCTGAGCCTGGGAGCTCTCTGGCTAA
CTAGGGAACCCACTGCTTAAGCCTCAATAAAGCTTGCCTTGAGTGCTTCAAGTAGTGTGTGCCCGTCTGT
TGTGTGACTCTGGTAACTAGAGATCCCTCAGACCCTTTTAGTCAGTGTGGAAAATCTCTAGCAGTAGTAG
TTCATGTCATCTTATTATTCAGTATTTATAACTTGCAAAGAAATGAATATCAGAGAGTGAGAGGCCCGGG
TTAATTAAGGAAAGGGCTAGATCATTCTTGAAGACGAAAGGGCCTCGTGATACGCCTATTTTTATAGGTT
AATGTCATGATAATAATGGTTTCTTAGACGTCAGGTGGCACTTTTCGGGGAAATGTGCGCGGAACCCCTA
TTTGTTTATTTTTCTAAATACATTCAAATATGTATCCGCTCATGAGACAATAACCCTGATAAATGCTTCA
ATAATATTGAAAAAGGAAGAGTATGAGTATTCAACATTTCCGTGTCGCCCTTATTCCCTTTTTTGCGGCA
TTTTGCCTTCCTGTTTTTGCTCACCCAGAAACGCTGGTGAAAGTAAAAGATGCTGAAGATCAGTTGGGTG
CACGAGTGGGTTACATCGAACTGGATCTCAACAGCGGTAAGATCCTTGAGAGTTTTCGCCCCGAAGAACG
TTTTCCAATGATGAGCACTTTTAAAGTTCTGCTATGTGGCGCGGTATTATCCCGTGTTGACGCCGGGCAA
GAGCAACTCGGTCGCCGCATACACTATTCTCAGAATGACTTGGTTGAGTACTCACCAGTCACAGAAAAGC
ATCTTACGGATGGCATGACAGTAAGAGAATTATGCAGTGCTGCCATAACCATGAGTGATAACACTGCGGC
CAACTTACTTCTGACAACGATCGGAGGACCGAAGGAGCTAACCGCTTTTTTGCACAACATGGGGGATCAT
GTAACTCGCCTTGATCGTTGGGAACCGGAGCTGAATGAAGCCATACCAAACGACGAGCGTGACACCACGA
TGCCTGTAGCAATGGCAACAACGTTGCGCAAACTATTAACTGGCGAACTACTTACTCTAGCTTCCCGGCA
ACAATTAATAGACTGGATGGAGGCGGATAAAGTTGCAGGACCACTTCTGCGCTCGGCCCTTCCGGCTGGC
TGGTTTATTGCTGATAAATCTGGAGCCGGTGAGCGTGGGTCTCGCGGTATCATTGCAGCACTGGGGCCAG
ATGGTAAGCCCTCCCGTATCGTAGTTATCTACACGACGGGGAGTCAGGCAACTATGGATGAACGAAATAG
ACAGATCGCTGAGATAGGTGCCTCACTGATTAAGCATTGGTAACTGTCAGACCAAGTTTACTCATATATA
CTTTAGATTGATTTAAAACTTCATTTTTAATTTAAAAGGATCTAGGTGAAGATCCTTTTTGATAATCTCA
TGACCAAAATCCCTTAACGTGAGTTTTCGTTCCACTGAGCGTCAGACCCCGTAGAAAAGATCAAAGGATC
TTCTTGAGATCCTTTTTTTCTGCGCGTAATCTGCTGCTTGCAAACAAAAAAACCACCGCTACCAGCGGTG
GTTTGTTTGCCGGATCAAGAGCTACCAACTCTTTTTCCGAAGGTAACTGGCTTCAGCAGAGCGCAGATAC
CAAATACTGTTCTTCTAGTGTAGCCGTAGTTAGGCCACCACTTCAAGAACTCTGTAGCACCGCCTACATA
CCTCGCTCTGCTAATCCTGTTACCAGTGGCTGCTGCCAGTGGCGATAAGTCGTGTCTTACCGGGTTGGAC
TCAAGACGATAGTTACCGGATAAGGCGCAGCGGTCGGGCTGAACGGGGGGTTCGTGCACACAGCCCAGCT
TGGAGCGAACGACCTACACCGAACTGAGATACCTACAGCGTGAGCTATGAGAAAGCGCCACGCTTCCCGA
AGGGAGAAAGGCGGACAGGTATCCGGTAAGCGGCAGGGTCGGAACAGGAGAGCGCACGAGGGAGCTTCCA
GGGGGAAACGCCTGGTATCTTTATAGTCCTGTCGGGTTTCGCCACCTCTGACTTGAGCGTCGATTTTTGT
GATGCTCGTCAGGGGGGCGGAGCCTATGGAAAAACGCCAGCAACGCGGCCTTTTTACGGTTCCTGGCCTT
TTGCTGGCCTTTTGCTCACATGTTCTTTCCTGCGTTATCCCCTGATTCTGTGGATAACCGTATTACCGCC
TTTGAGTGAGCTGATACCGCTCGCCGCAGCCGAACGACCGAGCGCAGCGAGTCAGTGAGCGAGGAAGCGG
AAGAGCGCCCAATACGCAAACCGCCTCTCCCCGCGCGTTGGCCGATTCATTAATGCAGCAAGCTCATGGC
TGACTAATTTTTTTTATTTATGCAGAGGCCGAGGCCGCCTCGGCCTCTGAGCTATTCCAGAAGTAGTGAG
GAGGCTTTTTTGGAGGCCTAGGCTTTTGCAAAAAGCTCCCCGTGGCACGACAGGTTTCCCGACTGGAAAG
CGGGCAGTGAGCGCAACGCAATTAATGTGAGTTAGCTCACTCATTAGGCACCCCAGGCTTTACACTTTAT
GCTTCCGGCTCGTATGTTGTGTGGAATTGTGAGCGGATAACAATTTCACACAGGAAACAGCTATGACATG
ATTACGAATTTCACAAATAAAGCATTTTTTTCACTGCATTCTAGTTGTGGTTTGTCCAAACTCATCAATG
TATCTTATCATGTCTGGATC
